Addgene plasmid #233739: pGTM_COV2_NSP3_003_SUMO
Purpose: Expresses SARS-CoV-2 Nsp3 residues 746-1063 for the purification of an active PLpro protease. Following Sumo Protease cleavage no nonnative residues remain on the PLpro protein
Depositing lab: Gaetano Montelione. Depositing organization: Rensselaer Polytechnic Institute. Publication: Protocol for production and characterization of SARS-CoV-2 PL(pro) in Escherichia coli. De Falco A, Greene-Cramer R, Shurina BA, Zakian S, Acton TB, Ramelot TA, Montelione GT. STAR Protoc. 2025 Sep 19;6(3):103952. doi: 10.1016/j.xpro.2025.103952. Epub 2025 Jul 18. PubMed 40682779.
Backbone
  Vector backbone: pET15Sumo2_NESG
  Backbone manufacturer: Novagen/Northeast Structural Genomics Consortium
  Backbone size w/o insert (bp): 5737
  Total vector size (bp): 6691
  Vector type: Bacterial Expression
Growth in bacteria
  Bacterial resistance: Ampicillin, 100 μg/mL
  Growth temperature: 37°C
  Growth strain: DH5alpha
  Copy number: Low Copy
Gene/Insert
  Gene/Insert name: PLpro (alt name: Nsp3)
  Species: SARS-CoV-2
  Insert size (bp): 954
  GenBank ID: WQM42602.1 PRO_0000449637
  Entrez Gene: ORF1ab (a.k.a. GU280_gp01)
  Promoter: T7 lac
  Tag / fusion protein: 6xHis-Sumo (N terminal on backbone)
  Cloning method: Unknown
  Sequencing primers: 5′ T7 Forward; 3′ T7 Reverse
Terms and licenses: Academic/Nonprofit Terms; Industry Terms: Not Available to Industry
How to cite: pGTM_COV2_NSP3_003_SUMO was a gift from Gaetano Montelione (Addgene plasmid # 233739 ; http://n2t.net/addgene:233739 ; RRID:Addgene_233739)
