[The description below was written by a language model from this plasmid's Addgene catalogue record and pLannotate feature annotations shown in this document.]
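Description:
pGTM_COV2_NSP3_003_SUMO is a 6,691 bp bacterial expression plasmid built on pET15Sumo2_NESG, a pET15-derived backbone adapted by a structural genomics consortium. It replicates in E. coli from a pBR322-type ColE1 origin. The rop gene and bom region are retained, consistent with the low copy number recorded in the catalogue, and selection is with ampicillin through the bla gene. An f1 origin is also present, along with remnant tetracycline-resistance fragments carried over from the pBR322 lineage.

The payload is a 954 bp fragment of the SARS-CoV-2 ORF1ab polyprotein encoding Nsp3 residues 746-1063, the papain-like protease (PLpro) domain. The annotation tool labels this segment with generic polyprotein text mentioning nsp10, but this reflects the parent Swiss-Prot entry rather than the actual insert. Expression is driven by a T7 promoter with an adjacent lac operator and a T7 gene 10 ribosome binding site, and transcription ends at the T7 terminator. The plasmid-borne lacI gene keeps the cassette repressed until IPTG induction in a host that supplies T7 RNA polymerase.

According to the catalogue, the protease is fused at its N terminus to a 6xHis-SUMO tag. The feature table annotates the yeast SMT3-derived SUMO coding region directly abutting the PLpro sequence, although the upstream His tag was not itself called. This seamless junction allows SUMO protease to release PLpro with no nonnative residues after affinity purification. Short His-tag and T7 gene 10-like fragments are annotated downstream of the insert and appear to be backbone remnants; the record does not indicate that they are translated. The construct is intended for producing and purifying enzymatically active PLpro for biochemical characterization.
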