Features (pLannotate 1.2.2; 20 found; start..end, strand, type, name):
    307..895     +  rep_origin     ori: high-copy-number ColE1/pMB1/pBR322/pUC origin of replication
   1081..1220    -  misc_feature   bom: basis of mobility region from pBR322
   1322..1513    -  CDS            rop: Rop protein, which maintains plasmids at low copy number; rop
   1530..1910    +  CDS            YPB1_ECOLX: Protein predicted: Swiss-Prot protein existence level 4. From Escherichia coli.
   1982..2273    -  CDS            TcR (fragment): tetracycline efflux protein; tet; confers resistance to tetracycline
   2288..2309    -  protein_bind   CAP binding site: CAP binding activates transcription in the presence of cAMP. E. coli catabolite activator protein
   2322..3404    -  CDS            lacI: lac repressor; lacI; The lac repressor binds to the lac operator to inhibit transcription in E. coli. This inhibition can be relieved by adding lactose or isopropyl-β-D-thiogalactopyranoside (IPTG).
   3405..3482    -  promoter       lacI promoter: lacI
   3490..3769    -  CDS            TcR (fragment): tetracycline efflux protein; tet; confers resistance to tetracycline
   3791..3809    +  promoter       T7 promoter: promoter for bacteriophage T7 RNA polymerase
   3810..3834    +  protein_bind   lac operator: The lac repressor binds to the lac operator to inhibit transcription in E. coli. This inhibition can be relieved by adding lactose or isopropyl-β-D-thiogalactopyranoside (IPTG). lac repressor encoded by lacI
   3849..3871    +  RBS            RBS: efficient ribosome binding site from bacteriophage T7 gene 10 (Olins and Rangwala, 1989)
   3908..4195    +  CDS            SUMO: cleavable ubiquitin-like protein tag; S. cerevisiae SMT3 (truncated and modified); modified to prevent cleavage by eukaryotic SUMO proteases
   4196..5149    +  CDS            R1A_SARS2 (fragment): Experimental evidence at protein level: Swiss-Prot protein existence level 1. [Non-structural protein 10]: Plays a pivotal role in viral transcription by stimulating both nsp14 3'-5' exoribonuclease and nsp16 2'-O-methyltransferase activities. Therefore plays an essential role in viral mRNAs cap methylation. From Severe acute respiratory syndrome coronavirus 2 (2019-nCoV) (SARS-CoV-2).
   5213..5230    +  CDS            9xHis (fragment): 9xHis affinity tag
   5240..5289    +  CDS            SET1 (fragment): solubility-enhancement tag derived from T7 phage gene 10B
   5297..5344    +  terminator     T7 terminator: transcription terminator for bacteriophage T7 RNA polymerase
   5381..5809    +  rep_origin     f1 ori (sequence partly withheld): f1 bacteriophage origin of replication; arrow indicates direction of (+) strand synthesis
   5862..5966    +  promoter       AmpR promoter: bla
   5967..136     +  CDS            AmpR (across the origin): β-lactamase; bla; confers resistance to ampicillin, carbenicillin, and related antibiotics
>Addgene plasmid #233739 | pGTM_COV2_NSP3_003_SUMO | addgene full sequence | sequence record 469325 | Addgene NGS Result
TATCATTGCAGCACTGGGGCCAGATGGTAAGCCCTCCCGTATCGTAGTTATCTACACGACGGGGAGTCAG
GCAACTATGGATGAACGAAATAGACAGATCGCTGAGATAGGTGCCTCACTGATTAAGCATTGGTAACTGT
CAGACCAAGTTTACTCATATATACTTTAGATTGATTTAAAACTTCATTTTTAATTTAAAAGGATCTAGGT
GAAGATCCTTTTTGATAATCTCATGACCAAAATCCCTTAACGTGAGTTTTCGTTCCACTGAGCGTCAGAC
CCCGTAGAAAAGATCAAAGGATCTTCTTGAGATCCTTTTTTTCTGCGCGTAATCTGCTGCTTGCAAACAA
AAAAACCACCGCTACCAGCGGTGGTTTGTTTGCCGGATCAAGAGCTACCAACTCTTTTTCCGAAGGTAAC
TGGCTTCAGCAGAGCGCAGATACCAAATACTGTCCTTCTAGTGTAGCCGTAGTTAGGCCACCACTTCAAG
AACTCTGTAGCACCGCCTACATACCTCGCTCTGCTAATCCTGTTACCAGTGGCTGCTGCCAGTGGCGATA
AGTCGTGTCTTACCGGGTTGGACTCAAGACGATAGTTACCGGATAAGGCGCAGCGGTCGGGCTGAACGGG
GGGTTCGTGCACACAGCCCAGCTTGGAGCGAACGACCTACACCGAACTGAGATACCTACAGCGTGAGCTA
TGAGAAAGCGCCACGCTTCCCGAAGGGAGAAAGGCGGACAGGTATCCGGTAAGCGGCAGGGTCGGAACAG
GAGAGCGCACGAGGGAGCTTCCAGGGGGAAACGCCTGGTATCTTTATAGTCCTGTCGGGTTTCGCCACCT
CTGACTTGAGCGTCGATTTTTGTGATGCTCGTCAGGGGGGCGGAGCCTATGGAAAAACGCCAGCAACGCG
GCCTTTTTACGGTTCCTGGCCTTTTGCTGGCCTTTTGCTCACATGTTCTTTCCTGCGTTATCCCCTGATT
CTGTGGATAACCGTATTACCGCCTTTGAGTGAGCTGATACCGCTCGCCGCAGCCGAACGACCGAGCGCAG
CGAGTCAGTGAGCGAGGAAGCGGAAGAGCGCCTGATGCGGTATTTTCTCCTTACGCATCTGTGCGGTATT
TCACACCGCAATGGTGCACTCTCAGTACAATCTGCTCTGATGCCGCATAGTTAAGCCAGTATACACTCCG
CTATCGCTACGTGACTGGGTCATGGCTGCGCCCCGACACCCGCCAACACCCGCTGACGCGCCCTGACGGG
CTTGTCTGCTCCCGGCATCCGCTTACAGACAAGCTGTGACCGTCTCCGGGAGCTGCATGTGTCAGAGGTT
TTCACCGTCATCACCGAAACGCGCGAGGCAGCTGCGGTAAAGCTCATCAGCGTGGTCGTGAAGCGATTCA
CAGATGTCTGCCTGTTCATCCGCGTCCAGCTCGTTGAGTTTCTCCAGAAGCGTTAATGTCTGGCTTCTGA
TAAAGCGGGCCATGTTAAGGGCGGTTTTTTCCTGTTTGGTCACTGATGCCTCCGTGTAAGGGGGATTTCT
GTTCATGGGGGTAATGATACCGATGAAACGAGAGAGGATGCTCACGATACGGGTTACTGATGATGAACAT
GCCCGGTTACTGGAACGTTGTGAGGGTAAACAACTGGCGGTATGGATGCGGCGGGACCAGAGAAAAATCA
CTCAGGGTCAATGCCAGCGCTTCGTTAATACAGATGTAGGTGTTCCACAGGGTAGCCAGCAGCATCCTGC
GATGCAGATCCGGAACATAATGGTGCAGGGCGCTGACTTCCGCGTTTCCAGACTTTACGAAACACGGAAA
CCGAAGACCATTCATGTTGTTGCTCAGGTCGCAGACGTTTTGCAGCAGCAGTCGCTTCACGTTCGCTCGC
GTATCGGTGATTCATTCTGCTAACCAGTAAGGCAACCCCGCCAGCCTAGCCGGGTCCTCAACGACAGGAG
CACGATCATGCGCACCCGTGGGGCCGCCATGCCGGCGATAATGGCCTGCTTCTCGCCGAAACGTTTGGTG
GCGGGACCAGTGACGAAGGCTTGAGCGAGGGCGTGCAAGATTCCGAATACCGCAAGCGACAGGCCGATCA
TCGTCGCGCTCCAGCGAAAGCGGTCCTCGCCGAAAATGACCCAGAGCGCTGCCGGCACCTGTCCTACGAG
TTGCATGATAAAGAAGACAGTCATAAGTGCGGCGACGATAGTCATGCCCCGCGCCCACCGGAAGGAGCTG
ACTGGGTTGAAGGCTCTCAAGGGCATCGGTCGAGATCCCGGTGCCTAATGAGTGAGCTAACTTACATTAA
TTGCGTTGCGCTCACTGCCCGCTTTCCAGTCGGGAAACCTGTCGTGCCAGCTGCATTAATGAATCGGCCA
ACGCGCGGGGAGAGGCGGTTTGCGTATTGGGCGCCAGGGTGGTTTTTCTTTTCACCAGTGAGACGGGCAA
CAGCTGATTGCCCTTCACCGCCTGGCCCTGAGAGAGTTGCAGCAAGCGGTCCACGCTGGTTTGCCCCAGC
AGGCGAAAATCCTGTTTGATGGTGGTTAACGGCGGGATATAACATGAGCTGTCTTCGGTATCGTCGTATC
CCACTACCGAGATATCCGCACCAACGCGCAGCCCGGACTCGGTAATGGCGCGCATTGCGCCCAGCGCCAT
CTGATCGTTGGCAACCAGCATCGCAGTGGGAACGATGCCCTCATTCAGCATTTGCATGGTTTGTTGAAAA
CCGGACATGGCACTCCAGTCGCCTTCCCGTTCCGCTATCGGCTGAATTTGATTGCGAGTGAGATATTTAT
GCCAGCCAGCCAGACGCAGACGCGCCGAGACAGAACTTAATGGGCCCGCTAACAGCGCGATTTGCTGGTG
ACCCAATGCGACCAGATGCTCCACGCCCAGTCGCGTACCGTCTTCATGGGAGAAAATAATACTGTTGATG
GGTGTCTGGTCAGAGACATCAAGAAATAACGCCGGAACATTAGTGCAGGCAGCTTCCACAGCAATGGCAT
CCTGGTCATCCAGCGGATAGTTAATGATCAGCCCACTGACGCGTTGCGCGAGAAGATTGTGCACCGCCGC
TTTACAGGCTTCGACGCCGCTTCGTTCTACCATCGACACCACCACGCTGGCACCCAGTTGATCGGCGCGA
GATTTAATCGCCGCGACAATTTGCGACGGCGCGTGCAGGGCCAGACTGGAGGTGGCAACGCCAATCAGCA
ACGACTGTTTGCCCGCCAGTTGTTGTGCCACGCGGTTGGGAATGTAATTCAGCTCCGCCATCGCCGCTTC
CACTTTTTCCCGCGTTTTCGCAGAAACGTGGCTGGCCTGGTTCACCACGCGGGAAACGGTCTGATAAGAG
ACACCGGCATACTCTGCGACATCGTATAACGTTACTGGTTTCACATTCACCACCCTGAATTGACTCTCTT
CCGGGCGCTATCATGCCATACCGCGAAAGGTTTTGCGCCATTCGATGGTGTCCGGGATCTCGACGCTCTC
CCTTATGCGACTCCTGCATTAGGAAGCAGCCCAGTAGTAGGTTGAGGCCGTTGAGCACCGCCGCCGCAAG
GAATGGTGCATGCAAGGAGATGGCGCCCAACAGTCCCCCGGCCACGGGGCCTGCCACCATACCCACGCCG
AAACAAGCGCTCATGAGCCCGAAGTGGCGAGCCCGATCTTCCCCATCGGTGATGTCGGCGATATAGGCGC
CAGCAACCGCACCTGTGGCGCCGGTGATGCCGGCCACGATGCGTCCGGCGTAGAGGATCGAGATCTCGAT
CCCGCGAAATTAATACGACTCACTATAGGGGAATTGTGAGCGGATAACAATTCCCCTCTAGAAATAATTT
TGTTTAACTTTAAGAAGGAGATATACCATGGGTCATCACCATCATCATCACGGGTCGGACTCAGAAGTCA
ATCAAGAAGCTAAGCCAGAGGTCAAGCCAGAAGTCAAGCCTGAGACTCACATCAATTTAAAGGTGTCCGA
TGGATCTTCAGAGATCTTCTTCAAGATCAAAAAGACCACTCCTTTAAGAAGGCTGATGGAAGCGTTCGCT
AAAAGACAGGGTAAGGAAATGGACTCCTTAAGATTCTTGTACGACGGTATTAGAATTCAAGCTGATCAGG
CCCCTGAAGATTTGGACATGGAGGATAACGATATTATTGAGGCTCACCGCGAACAGATTGGAGGTGAAGT
GCGTACCATCAAGGTGTTCACCACCGTTGACAACATTAACCTGCACACCCAGGTGGTTGATATGAGCATG
ACCTACGGTCAGCAATTTGGCCCGACCTATCTGGACGGCGCGGATGTTACCAAGATCAAACCGCACAACA
GCCACGAAGGTAAAACCTTCTACGTGCTGCCGAACGACGATACCCTGCGTGTTGAGGCGTTCGAATACTA
TCACACCACCGACCCGAGCTTTCTGGGCCGTTACATGAGCGCGCTGAACCACACCAAGAAATGGAAGTAT
CCGCAAGTGAACGGTCTGACCAGCATCAAATGGGCGGACAACAACTGCTATCTGGCGACCGCGCTGCTGA
CCCTGCAGCAAATTGAGCTGAAGTTCAACCCGCCGGCGCTGCAGGATGCGTACTATCGTGCGCGTGCGGG
CGAAGCGGCGAACTTTTGCGCGCTGATCCTGGCGTACTGCAACAAAACCGTGGGCGAGCTGGGCGACGTT
CGTGAAACCATGAGCTACCTGTTCCAACACGCGAACCTGGATAGCTGCAAGCGTGTGCTGAACGTGGTTT
GCAAAACCTGCGGTCAGCAACAGACCACCCTGAAGGGCGTGGAGGCGGTTATGTACATGGGTACCCTGAG
CTATGAACAATTTAAGAAAGGCGTTCAGATTCCGTGCACCTGCGGCAAGCAGGCGACCAAATACCTGGTG
CAACAGGAGAGCCCGTTCGTTATGATGAGCGCTCCGCCGGCGCAATATGAGCTGAAACACGGTACCTTTA
CCTGCGCGAGCGAATACACCGGTAACTATCAGTGCGGCCACTACAAGCACATCACCAGCAAAGAAACCCT
GTATTGCATTGACGGCGCGCTGCTGACCAAGAGCAGCGAGTACAAAGGTCCGATCACCGATGTGTTTTAC
AAGGAAAACAGCTATACCACCACCATTAAACCGGTTACCTGAGACCTTAAGGTCTCAGATCCGAATTCGA
GCTCCGTCGACAAGCTTGCGGCCGCACTCGAGCACCACCACCACCACCACTGAGATCCGGCTGCTAACAA
AGCCCGAAAGGAAGCTGAGTTGGCTGCTGCCACCGCTGAGCAATAACTAGCATAACCCCTTGGGGCCTCT
AAACGGGTCTTGAGGGGTTTTTTGCTGAAAGGAGGAACTATATCCGGATTGGCGAATGGG
[124 nt withheld, positions 5381-5504]
C
[91 nt withheld, positions 5506-5596]
A
[49 nt withheld, positions 5598-5646]
CCTTTGACGTTGGAGTCCACGTTCTTT
[37 nt withheld, positions 5674-5710]
ACCCTATCTCGGTCTATTCTTTTGATTTATAAGGGATTTTGCCGATTTCGGCCTATTGGTTAAAAAATGA
GCTGATTTAACAAAAATTTAACGCGAATTTTAACAAAATATTAACGCTTACAATTTAGGTGGCACTTTTC
GGGGAAATGTGCGCGGAACCCCTATTTGTTTATTTTTCTAAATACATTCAAATATGTATCCGCTCATGAG
ACAATAACCCTGATAAATGCTTCAATAATATTGAAAAAGGAAGAGTATGAGTATTCAACATTTCCGTGTC
GCCCTTATTCCCTTTTTTGCGGCATTTTGCCTTCCTGTTTTTGCTCACCCAGAAACGCTGGTGAAAGTAA
AAGATGCTGAAGATCAGTTGGGTGCACGAGTGGGTTACATCGAACTGGATCTCAACAGCGGTAAGATCCT
TGAGAGTTTTCGCCCCGAAGAACGTTTTCCAATGATGAGCACTTTTAAAGTTCTGCTATGTGGCGCGGTA
TTATCCCGTATTGACGCCGGGCAAGAGCAACTCGGTCGCCGCATACACTATTCTCAGAATGACTTGGTTG
AGTACTCACCAGTCACAGAAAAGCATCTTACGGATGGCATGACAGTAAGAGAATTATGCAGTGCTGCCAT
AACCATGAGTGATAACACTGCGGCCAACTTACTTCTGACAACGATCGGAGGACCGAAGGAGCTAACCGCT
TTTTTGCACAACATGGGGGATCATGTAACTCGCCTTGATCGTTGGGAACCGGAGCTGAATGAAGCCATAC
CAAACGACGAGCGTGACACCACGATGCCTGCAGCAATGGCAACAACGTTGCGCAAACTATTAACTGGCGA
ACTACTTACTCTAGCTTCCCGGCAACAATTAATAGACTGGATGGAGGCGGATAAAGTTGCAGGACCACTT
CTGCGCTCGGCCCTTCCGGCTGGCTGGTTTATTGCTGATAAATCTGGAGCCGGTGAGCGTGGTTCTCGCG
G
